Addgene plasmid #207568: pdTCas9_scr
Purpose: dThermoCas9-mediated silencing of genomic gene in E. coli
Depositing lab: John van der Oost. Depositing organization: Wageningen University, Department Agrotechnology & Food Sciences. Publication: Characterization of the AcrIIC1 anti‒CRISPR protein for Cas9‒based genome engineering in E. coli. Trasanidou D, Potocnik A, Barendse P, Mohanraju P, Bouzetos E, Karpouzis E, Desmet A, van Kranenburg R, van der Oost J, Staals RHJ, Mougiakos I. Commun Biol. 2023 Oct 13;6(1):1042. doi: 10.1038/s42003-023-05418-5. PubMed 37833505.
Backbone
  Vector backbone: pACYC184
  Vector type: Bacterial Expression
Growth in bacteria
  Bacterial resistance: Chloramphenicol, 25 μg/mL
  Growth temperature: 37°C
  Growth strain: DH5alpha
  Copy number: Low Copy
Gene/Insert
  Gene/Insert name: Plac/tet_dThermoCas9_PlacI_lacI_PJ23119_sgRNA(scrambled non-targeting spacer)
  gRNA/shRNA sequence: CTAGATCCGCAGTAACCCCATGGGTCATAGTTCCCCTGAGATTATCGCTGTGGTATAATGAAAGTTATACCACAGCAATGATCTCAGGGTTACTATGATAAGGGCTTTCTGCCTATAGGCAGACTGACCCGTGGCGTTGGGGATCGCCTATCGCCCGCTTTCTTCGGGCATTCCCCACTCTTAGGCG
  Species: Geobacillus thermodenitrificans T12 (thermocas9)
  Mutation: ThermoCas9(D8A,H582A)
  Cloning method: Gibson Cloning
Terms and licenses: Academic/Nonprofit Terms; Industry Terms: Not Available to Industry
How to cite: pdTCas9_scr was a gift from John van der Oost (Addgene plasmid # 207568 ; http://n2t.net/addgene:207568 ; RRID:Addgene_207568)
