[The description below was written by a language model from this plasmid's Addgene catalogue record and pLannotate feature annotations shown in this document.]
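Description:
pdTCas9_scr is a low-copy bacterial expression plasmid built on pACYC184 for CRISPR interference in E. coli. It replicates from the p15A origin, which is compatible with ColE1-type plasmids and so allows a second plasmid to be maintained in the same cell, and it is selected with chloramphenicol through the cat gene and its native promoter. Several short tetracycline-resistance fragments, an IS1 fragment and other small backbone remnants appear in the annotation. These are leftovers of pACYC184, whose tet gene has been disrupted by the inserted cassette, so they are not functional markers.

The payload, assembled by Gibson cloning, has three parts. The first is a catalytically dead ThermoCas9 from Geobacillus thermodenitrificans T12, carrying the D8A and H582A substitutions that inactivate both nuclease domains. It is driven by a hybrid lac/tet promoter, annotated as a tet promoter followed by a lac operator on the reverse strand. The dThermoCas9 coding sequence itself is not called by the automated annotation, but the large unannotated region downstream of that promoter, between it and the p15A origin, is consistent with its location. The second part is lacI under its own promoter, which supplies the repressor that binds the operator, so dThermoCas9 expression should be IPTG-inducible. The third is the constitutive J23119 promoter, which transcribes a single guide RNA.

In this version the guide carries a scrambled, non-targeting spacer, so the plasmid serves as the negative control for dThermoCas9-mediated silencing of a genomic gene in E. coli. The associated work characterises the anti-CRISPR protein AcrIIC1 for Cas9-based genome engineering.
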