Features (pLannotate 1.2.2; 15 found; start..end, strand, type, name):
    127..786     -  CDS            CmR: chloramphenicol acetyltransferase; cat; confers resistance to chloramphenicol
    787..889     -  promoter       cat promoter: promoter of the E. coli cat gene encoding chloramphenicol acetyltransferase
   1010..1153    +  mobile_element IS1 (fragment): prokaryotic transposable element IS1
   1272..1327    -  rep_origin     RSF ori (fragment): Plasmids containing the RSF 1030 origin of replication can be propagated in E. coli cells that contain additional plasmids with compatible origins.
   1415..1960    -  rep_origin     p15A ori: Plasmids containing the medium-copy-number p15A origin of replication can be propagated in E. coli cells that contain a second plasmid with the ColE1 origin.
   5338..5362    -  protein_bind   lac operator: The lac repressor binds to the lac operator to inhibit transcription in E. coli. This inhibition can be relieved by adding lactose or isopropyl-β-D-thiogalactopyranoside (IPTG). lac repressor encoded by lacI
   5369..5397    -  promoter       tet promoter: E. coli promoter for tetracycline efflux protein gene
   5498..5777    +  CDS            TcR (fragment): tetracycline efflux protein; tet; confers resistance to tetracycline
   5785..5862    +  promoter       lacI promoter: lacI
   5863..6945    +  CDS            lacI: lac repressor; lacI; The lac repressor binds to the lac operator to inhibit transcription in E. coli. This inhibition can be relieved by adding lactose or isopropyl-β-D-thiogalactopyranoside (IPTG).
   7006..7040    +  promoter       J23119 promoter: bacterial promoter (Registry of Standard Biological Parts BBa J23119)
   7506..7631    -  CDS            YPB1_ECOLX (fragment): Protein predicted: Swiss-Prot protein existence level 4. From Escherichia coli.
   7767..7860    +  CDS            TcR (fragment): tetracycline efflux protein; tet; confers resistance to tetracycline
   7857..7914    -  CDS            TcR (fragment): tetracycline efflux protein; tet; confers resistance to tetracycline
   7901..7999    +  CDS            YPB2_ECOLX (fragment): Protein predicted: Swiss-Prot protein existence level 4. From Escherichia coli.
>Addgene plasmid #207568 | pdTCas9_scr | addgene full sequence | sequence record 409757 | Addgene NGS Result
GACCCTGCCCTGAACCGACGACCGGGTCGAATTTGCTTTCGAATTTCTGCCATTCATCCGCTTATTATCA
CTTATTCAGGCGTAGCAACCAGGCGTTTAAGGGCACCAATAACTGCCTTAAAAAAATTACGCCCCGCCCT
GCCACTCATCGCAGTACTGTTGTAATTCATTAAGCATTCTGCCGACATGGAAGCCATCACAAACGGCATG
ATGAACCTGAATCGCCAGCGGCATCAGCACCTTGTCGCCTTGCGTATAATATTTGCCCATGGTGAAAACG
GGGGCGAAGAAGTTGTCCATATTGGCCACGTTTAAATCAAAACTGGTGAAACTCACCCAGGGATTGGCTG
AGACGAAAAACATATTCTCAATAAACCCTTTAGGGAAATAGGCCAGGTTTTCACCGTAACACGCCACATC
TTGCGAATATATGTGTAGAAACTGCCGGAAATCGTCGTGGTATTCACTCCAGAGCGATGAAAACGTTTCA
GTTTGCTCATGGAAAACGGTGTAACAAGGGTGAACACTATCCCATATCACCAGCTCACCGTCTTTCATTG
CCATACGGAATTCCGGATGAGCATTCATCAGGCGGGCAAGAATGTGAATAAAGGCCGGATAAAACTTGTG
CTTATTTTTCTTTACGGTCTTTAAAAAGGCCGTAATATCCAGCTGAACGGTCTGGTTATAGGTACATTGA
GCAACTGACTGAAATGCCTCAAAATGTTCTTTACGATGCCATTGGGATATATCAACGGTGGTATATCCAG
TGATTTTTTTCTCCATTTTAGCTTCCTTAGCTCCTGAAAATCTCGATAACTCAAAAAATACGCCCGGTAG
TGATCTTATTTCATTATGGTGAAAGTTGGAACCTCTTACGTGCCGATCAACGTCTCATTTTCGCCAAAAG
TTGGCCCAGGGCTTCCCGGTATCAACAGGGACACCAGGATTTATTTATTCTGCGAAGTGATCTTCCGTCA
CAGGTATTTATTCGGCGCAAAGTGCGTCGGGTGATGCTGCCAACTTACTGATTTAGTGTATGATGGTGTT
TTTGAGGTGCTCCAGTGGCTTCTGTTTCTATCAGCTGTCCCTCCTGTTCAGCTACTGACGGGGTGGTGCG
TAACGGCAAAAGCACCGCCGGACATCAGCGCTAGCGGAGTGTATACTGGCTTACTATGTTGGCACTGATG
AGGGTGTCAGTGAAGTGCTTCATGTGGCAGGAGAAAAAAGGCTGCACCGGTGCGTCAGCAGAATATGTGA
TACAGGATATATTCCGCTTCCTCGCTCACTGACTCGCTACGCTCGGTCGTTCGACTGCGGCGAGCGGAAA
TGGCTTACGAACGGGGCGGAGATTTCCTGGAAGATGCCAGGAAGATACTTAACAGGGAAGTGAGAGGGCC
GCGGCAAAGCCGTTTTTCCATAGGCTCCGCCCCCCTGACAAGCATCACGAAATCTGACGCTCAAATCAGT
GGTGGCGAAACCCGACAGGACTATAAAGATACCAGGCGTTTCCCCCTGGCGGCTCCCTCGTGCGCTCTCC
TGTTCCTGCCTTTCGGTTTACCGGTGTCATTCCGCTGTTATGGCCGCGTTTGTCTCATTCCACGCCTGAC
ACTCAGTTCCGGGTAGGCAGTTCGCTCCAAGCTGGACTGTATGCACGAACCCCCCGTTCAGTCCGACCGC
TGCGCCTTATCCGGTAACTATCGTCTTGAGTCCAACCCGGAAAGACATGCAAAAGCACCACTGGCAGCAG
CCACTGGTAATTGATTTAGAGGAGTTAGTCTTGAAGTCATGCGCCGGTTAAGGCTAAACTGAAAGGACAA
GTTTTGGTGACTGCGCTCCTCCAAGCCAGTTACCTCGGTTCAAAGAGTTGGTAGCTCAGAGAACCTTCGA
AAAACCGCCCTGCAAGGCGGTTTTTTCGTTTTCAGAGCAAGAGATTACGCGCAGACCAAAACGATCTCAA
GAAGATCATCTTATTAATCAGATAAAATATTTGTCGACAGGATTAAACAAAAATGGCCCGCTTCATAAGC
AGGCCATTTTGTCTGATTTATAACGGACGGATAGTTTCCCCGGCTTTCGAATGAGAAGATGACGCCACCC
CAACTCTCTTTTCCCCTCTCACTTTGTAGATGTTGCCTAGCACATCTACTTGGTATTTCTCGAATCGTTT
GAGGGTTCTTGAACCGATGCTGCGGAGCGAAAAGTTGTTATCATGGCTAACCAAACTTAACCCTCCATTG
GAGGAGTCGATGGTTTGATAATAGGCGAACAGATCCTTAATTTTGATTTCTTCCCCCACAGCAGTCTTTA
TTGTTTTTTCTCGGGGAAATTCGATACGGATAAGATCATTTGGGTATAGACTGAATCGGAATGTATAGTC
CTCCGTCATTTCCTTCCACTCAGAGTACGGTTTGTTCGGCTCGATCGCCTTGTTTGGCAAGATCCCTTTC
ATCATATCTATTGTATAGATAGGGACACAATAATATTTGCCATCTTTCTCAAAGACGTCGACCCGCACGA
TGTTGCTGTTGTAGGCGACTGTTTTGCCATCGTTGAGCGGAATAACTTGATTTGTCGTATCGATGATTTT
GATTGTTCGGATGATAGGACCTAGTTCTCCGTTCTTCTTCGGTTTATACAGAGGCTCTTGAAACGCCTTT
TTTGGGTCATTGTTATGTTCAAGCAACCGTTGGCGAATGGCTTCATATGTCCTTGGATCGCTTTCTTTCC
CGTACATTGGGAAATGACCTGTTTTATCCAGTTGGATCTCGGATAGTTTCTTTTTGACGACCGTCTGTAT
TTTTCCGCTCCGTTCGTCGATGCCGATATAACGCCGCAATGTTTCTTGATGAGCCGCTCCTGTTATGCTC
CGCTTCGGCATTCGGGAGACAAAAACCGGCTGCAACGATTCGAGTTTCTCGTTATCATAATTTCCAAGAT
TGAGAGCTTTTATACTCTCCTTTGGATTTTTTGATAAACGCGCCTGCAGTTCATCAGCAAAGTGCGGCCA
AGGCTGCGGAAACTGCGGATCCGTCTTTTTGGACAGTTCTTTGTTTTGTTCGCGCCGTTGATAGAAGGCG
GTGACTCGGGCGATATCGCTCGGCGTTGTGCAGGCGACGATGGCAGCATCGACGGCATGATGCAAATTCG
ATTCTTCCCGGTTTTTGTTAAAATTCCAACGGCTGCGTAAATGGGCGGTAATACGGCCGTTGACCGTGTA
TACTTTTTGTTTGTCATCGCTGTCGGCGAATTTGAGATGTTCGCGAATAAAGTTAGCCAAGAAGCGTGAG
ATATAACGGGTATCATTTAGATTACGATTTTTAAACTCATTTTCTTCGTTTTCATCGTAATGAAGCCGAA
GGAGTCGATCCCGCTTCTTTTTCGAAAACTGCTTATTTGTCAAGACAAACGTCTCGAACTGTTGCCAACG
TTCTGAGCCTAATCCTAAATATTCAGCTGGGGTGCGGTTTCCTTTTTCACGGTTCTCCTTTGTCAACACA
AGAACTTTATTGGTATAGCTATCGTCCAAGCTTCGGCTGTATGGAATCACAGCGTCGACTTCTGTATAGC
CTGGTTCGAGCAACCGCTCGATTTCGATCGGTTGGAGTGAATAGGCACATTTTCCGTTTTGTTCGCTCCA
TAGTTTGAATTTCACAATGTCAAGCCCAGTTGGATTGAGCGTCAGCCCATATTCAACAAGTTGGCGAATG
GCAGTTTCGTTTTTCTTTCGGTTTCCTTCCTGTTCTTTCTGCATTTTACGTCGTTCATCAAAGGATTGTG
ATAGTTCCCGGGCCAGTTCGATATGGATGGAGACCGGTGAGCCGTACTTTTTGATAATGGCATTGACCAC
TTTGCGTGCCTGTGTCAGTGCGCGCATGACGACCGGATTGGCGATCGGCGGAATGTTCGGCAGCAATACC
GTTTTCTGTTTTTTCTTTGGCCCTGTAAATGTATATCCTGCTCGTTCACAAGCGGTTGAGTAGACTTCGC
CTTGTTCCATATATGGAAGGATGTTGCGAAGCGCTTTAAGGGATAGATGACCAAACTTAGAAAACGATAA
GTTTAAAAGTTCTTCAATCAATTCTTCATCATAGACTTTATCCGCTAGATTTTCCATTCGTTTTCCATTT
TGTTCGTATTCGTTTCGCAAGTAACTGCGAATGTCGGTGTCGTCTTTAAACATCGTTAATGCGTAGCCAA
ATGTATCAAAATCAATCGGACGAAATGATTTTGCTGCTCCTTTGCCATAGACGCTGTCGATCGCTTTCCG
TATTTTATGATAGGCGCCGAGTTCAAGGAAGCGAACTTTCTCATTTTCCTTCAGCGTGGTGTTTCGGTCA
TATAAAAGACCTTTAAAACGGGTGTCGTCAGGCAAGTTAAGCAATGTTCGAACATCATGGAAGGTGATTT
TATTTTTATGAAATGCTTGCTTGTATATAAGACGACGTTCATCATCGGTTAGTGCCCGGATGCCTCCCGG
GGAGACAAGACGAAGTTTGTTAATATGTTCCCAGACGGTGAAGGACTGGAATGTGTATGTTGCTTTTGGC
GCGCGTTTTTCTTTAGGCTCAAACGTACAGAAACCGACTTTTTTCTCGATATCATCCTTAGAAGCAAAAG
GGCGTTGCGATGCCCAAATGGAAATATACTCGTGTTCAAATGCTTCTGTGCAAACGATGTTCCCATATTC
GCGCTGTTTGGCGAAAATCAGTTTGATTTCCCGTTCAAGATCGTCGCGGGCAACAGTGTTGGTGTAATTA
TCCTCTTTATTACGCTTGTGCAGGGAAAATTTCGGATCCTTGACAACCATTTCTGCAACCGTTCGGTAAC
TTGAAAGAATGGATTGGTTTTCTTCAATATGTTTGAGCATCGTACTGTTTTCTTTGTTGGTGCGCTCACT
CTTGCGGTTGGATCTAAATCCACGCCGTTTAGCCAGATGAAGAAGGATGCGGGCTAATTCATCGTTATTT
AGTTTTCGATCCAGTGCTTCAACACGAAGCTGCCAGACGTCGATTTCGTGCTTTTTTTCAAACAGCTTGT
TCAGCTCTTCCTTCGTTAAAATTCCTTCGCGGACGAACAGGCGGCGAATGCGCTCCAGTCGATGTTTGCG
ACGCCGCAGACGACGTCGGGCGGAGCGGGCGAGGCGACGTGGAAGAGCTAGTGACTCCCCGGTTTTCGGG
TTTTCCGCTCTGTCAAAAATGCGGACACCTAAATCTTCGATGCGAGGAATGTCCAAATTAATGACAGCCC
AACCGATAGACGTAATGCCGATAGCAAGACCGATTTTATACTTCATACACGGTGCCTGACTGCGTTAGCA
ATTTAACTGTGATAAACGGAATTGTTATCCGCTCACAATTCCTACCGCATTAAAGCTTATCGATGATAAG
CTGTCAAACATGAGAATTACAACTTATATCGTATGGGGCTGACTTCAGGTGCTACATTTGAAGAGATAAA
TTGCACTGAAATCTAGATTTCGCGGGATCGAGATCTCGATCCTCTACGCCGGACGCATCGTGGCCGGCAT
CACCGGCGCCACAGGTGCGGTTGCTGGCGCCTATATCGCCGACATCACCGATGGGGAAGATCGGGCTCGC
CACTTCGGGCTCATGAGCGCTTGTTTCGGCGTGGGTATGGTGGCAGGCCCCGTGGCCGGGGGACTGTTGG
GCGCCATCTCCTTGCATGCACCATTCCTTGCGGCGGCGGTGCTCAACGGCCTCAACCTACTACTGGGCTG
CTTCCTAATGCAGGAGTCGCATAAGGGAGAGCGTCGAGATCCCGGACACCATCGAATGGCGCAAAACCTT
TCGCGGTATGGCATGATAGCGCCCGGAAGAGAGTCAATTCAGGGTGGTGAATGTGAAACCAGTAACGTTA
TACGATGTCGCAGAGTATGCCGGTGTCTCTTATCAGACCGTTTCCCGCGTGGTGAACCAGGCCAGCCACG
TTTCTGCGAAAACGCGGGAAAAAGTGGAAGCGGCGATGGCGGAGCTGAATTACATTCCCAACCGCGTGGC
ACAACAACTGGCGGGCAAACAGTCGTTGCTGATTGGCGTTGCCACCTCCAGTCTGGCCCTGCACGCGCCG
TCGCAAATTGTCGCGGCGATTAAATCTCGCGCCGATCAACTGGGTGCCAGCGTGGTGGTGTCGATGGTAG
AACGAAGCGGCGTCGAAGCCTGTAAAGCGGCGGTGCACAATCTTCTCGCGCAACGCGTCAGTGGGCTGAT
CATTAACTATCCGCTGGATGACCAGGATGCCATTGCTGTGGAAGCTGCCTGCACTAATGTTCCGGCGTTA
TTTCTTGATGTCTCTGACCAGACACCCATCAACAGTATTATTTTCTCCCATGAAGACGGTACGCGACTGG
GCGTGGAGCATCTGGTCGCATTGGGTCACCAGCAAATCGCGCTGTTAGCGGGCCCATTAAGTTCTGTCTC
GGCGCGTCTGCGTCTGGCTGGCTGGCATAAATATCTCACTCGCAATCAAATTCAGCCGATAGCGGAACGG
GAAGGCGACTGGAGTGCCATGTCCGGTTTTCAACAAACCATGCAAATGCTGAATGAGGGTATCGTTCCCA
CTGCGATGCTGGTTGCCAACGATCAGATGGCGCTGGGCGCAATGCGCGCCATTACCGAGTCCGGGCTGCG
CGTTGGTGCGGATATCTCGGTAGTGGGATACGACGATACCGAAGACAGCTCATGTTATATCCCGCCGTTA
ACCACCATCAAACAGGATTTTCGCCTGCTGGGGCAAACCAGCGTGGACCGCTTGCTGCAACTCTCTCAGG
GCCAGGCGGTGAAGGGCAATCAGCTGTTGCCCGTCTCACTGGTGAAAAGAAAAACCACCCTGGCGCCCAA
TACGCAAACCGCCTCTCCCCGCGCGTTGGCCGATTCATTAATGCAGCTGGCACGACAGGTTTCCCGACTG
GAAAGCGGGCAGTGATCAGAATCGACTGATGGACCAAAAAACCCCGCCGAAGCGGGGACTTTGAACTAGC
ATACATTGACAGCTAGCTCAGTCCTAGGTATAATGCTAGCCTAGATCCGCAGTAACCCCATGGGTCATAG
TTCCCCTGAGATTATCGCTGTGGTATAATGAAAGTTATACCACAGCAATGATCTCAGGGTTACTATGATA
AGGGCTTTCTGCCTATAGGCAGACTGACCCGTGGCGTTGGGGATCGCCTATCGCCCGCTTTCTTCGGGCA
TTCCCCACTCTTAGGCGAACGAAGACCTTGGCGGAAAACGTCAAGGTCTTTTTTATGGAAGCCGGCGGCA
CCTCGCTAACGGATTCACCACTCCAAGAATTGGAGCCAATCAATTCTTGCGGAGAACTGTGAATGCGCAA
ACCAACCCTTGGCAGAACATATCCATCGCGTCCGCCATCTCCAGCAGCCGCACGCGGCGCATCTCGGGCA
GCGTTGGGTCCTGGCCACGGGTGCGCATGATCGTGCTCCTGTCGTTGAGGACCCGGCTAGGCTGGCGGGG
TTGCCTTACTGGTTAGCAGAATGAATCACCGATACGCGAGCGAACGTGAAGCGACTGCTGCTGCAAAACG
TCTGCGACCTGAGCAACAACATGAATGGTCTTCGGTTTCCGTGTTTCGTAAAGTCTGGAAACGCGGAAGT
CCCCTACGTGCTGCTGAAGTTGCCCGCAACAGAGAGTGGAACCAACCGGTGATACCACGATACTATGACT
GAGAGTCAACGCCATGAGCGGCCTCATTTCTTATTCTGAGTTACAACAGTCCGCACCGCTGCCGGTAGCT
CCTTCCGGTGGGCGCGGGGCATGACTATCGTCGCCGCACTTATGACTGTCTTCTTTATCATGCAACTCGT
AGGACAGGTGCCGGCAGCGCCCAACAGTCCCCCGGCCACGGGGCCTGCCACCATACCCACGCCGAAACAA
GCGCCCTGCACCATTATGTTCCGGATCTGCATCGCAGGATGCTGCTGGCTACCCTGTGGAACACCTACAT
CTGTATTAACGAAGCGCTAACCGTTTTTATCAGGCTCTGGGAGGCAGAATAAATGATCATATCGTCAATT
ATTACCTCCACGGGGAGAGCCTGAGCAAACTGGCCTCAGGCATTTGAGAAGCACACGGTCACACTGCTTC
CGGTAGTCAATAAACCGGTAAACCAGCAATAGACATAAGCGGCTATTTAAC
